Addgene plasmid #59708: pSALECT-AhyI
Purpose: pSALECT with AhyI insert
Depositing lab: Christopher Anderson. Depositing organization: University of California, Berkeley. Publication: A method for multiplex gene synthesis employing error correction based on expression. Hsiau TH, Sukovich D, Elms P, Prince RN, Strittmatter T, Ruan P, Curry B, Anderson P, Sampson J, Anderson JC. PLoS One. 2015 Mar 19;10(3):e0119927. doi: 10.1371/journal.pone.0119927. eCollection 2015. PubMed 25790188.
Backbone
  Vector backbone: pSALECT
  Vector type: Bacterial Expression
Growth in bacteria
  Bacterial resistance: Chloramphenicol, 25 μg/mL
  Growth temperature: 37°C
  Growth strain: DH5alpha
  Copy number: High Copy
Gene/Insert
  Gene/Insert name: AhyI
  Species: M. musculus (mouse)
Resource information
  A portion of this plasmid was derived from a plasmid made by: Matthew P DeLisa
Terms and licenses: Academic/Nonprofit Terms; Industry Terms: Not Available to Industry
How to cite: pSALECT-AhyI was a gift from Christopher Anderson (Addgene plasmid # 59708 ; http://n2t.net/addgene:59708 ; RRID:Addgene_59708)
