[The description below was written by a language model from this plasmid's Addgene catalogue record and pLannotate feature annotations shown in this document.]
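Description:
pSALECT-AhyI is a 3.8 kb high-copy bacterial expression plasmid built on the pSALECT backbone and propagated in E. coli through a ColE1/pUC-type origin. It is maintained by chloramphenicol resistance, supplied by a chloramphenicol acetyltransferase gene under its native cat promoter.

The payload is a tripartite fusion arranged on one strand. An N-terminal fragment of E. coli TorA, consistent in position and size with the twin-arginine translocation (Tat) signal peptide, is followed by the ahyI coding sequence. Next comes a β-lactamase lacking its own signal sequence. A lac promoter with its CAP binding site lies just upstream across the circular junction, next to a short lacI remnant, and appears positioned to drive this fusion.

In such an arrangement, β-lactamase can protect cells from β-lactam antibiotics only if it reaches the periplasm. That in turn requires the insert to be in frame, free of premature stops, and compatible with export via the TorA leader. Because the Tat pathway generally transports folded proteins, ampicillin resistance serves as a selection for intact, expressible open reading frames. This fits the associated publication's theme of expression-based error correction in multiplex gene synthesis, with AhyI serving as one cloned insert in that system.

The catalogue lists the insert species as mouse. The feature annotation instead matches ahyI from Aeromonas hydrophila, the synthase for the quorum-sensing autoinducer N-butanoyl-L-homoserine lactone, so the species field appears to be erroneous. Part of the plasmid is recorded as deriving from an earlier construct made by another laboratory.
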