Features (pLannotate 1.2.2; 9 found; start..end, strand, type, name):
     11..127     +  CDS            torA (fragment): TORA_ECOLI - Experimental evidence at protein level: Swiss-Prot protein existence level 1. Reduces trimethylamine-N-oxide (TMAO) into trimethylamine; an anaerobic reaction coupled to energy-yielding reactions. From Escherichia coli (strain K12).
    140..760     +  CDS            ahyI: AHYI_AERHY - Protein inferred from homology: Swiss-Prot protein existence level 3. Required for the synthesis of N-butanoyl-L-homoserine lactone (BHL), an autoinducer molecule which binds to AhyR. From Aeromonas hydrophila.
    768..1557    +  CDS            bla(M) (fragment): β-lactamase lacking the signal sequence; bla(M); allows cytosolic expression of β-lactamase
   1862..2521    -  CDS            CmR: chloramphenicol acetyltransferase; cat; confers resistance to chloramphenicol
   2522..2624    -  promoter       cat promoter: promoter of the E. coli cat gene encoding chloramphenicol acetyltransferase
   2844..3432    +  rep_origin     ori: high-copy-number ColE1/pMB1/pBR322/pUC origin of replication
   3615..3707    +  CDS            lacI (fragment): lac repressor; lacI; The lac repressor binds to the lac operator to inhibit transcription in E. coli. This inhibition can be relieved by adding lactose or isopropyl-β-D-thiogalactopyranoside (IPTG).
   3720..3741    +  protein_bind   CAP binding site: CAP binding activates transcription in the presence of cAMP. E. coli catabolite activator protein
   3756..3786    +  promoter       lac promoter: promoter for the E. coli lac operon
>Addgene plasmid #59708 | pSALECT-AhyI | depositor full sequence | sequence record 93645 | pSALECT-AhyI sequence 3820 bps
GGATCTCGACATGAACAATAACGATCTCTTTCAGGCATCACGTCGGCGTTTTCTGGCACAACTCGGCGGC
TTAACCGTCGCCGGGATGCTGGGGCCGTCATTGCTAACGCCGCGACGTGCGACTGCGCATATGGAATTCA
TGTTGGTATTCAAAGGTAAGTTGAAAGAGCACCCACGTTGGGAAGTTGAAAACGAATTATACAGGTTTAG
AAACCGTGTATTCTCAGATAGATTGGGATGGGATGTTGAGAGTCACAGGGGTCTAGAGCAGGACTCTTTC
GACACCCCAGATACGCATTGGGTGTTAATCGAAGACGAGGAAGGGTTGTGTGGTTGCATCCGTCTTCTTA
GTTGTGCGAAAGATTACATGCTGCCAAGTATATTCCCCACCGCTCTTGCAGGTGAGGCGCCTCCCAGAAG
CAACGATGTCTGGGAGCTGACCAGGCTAGCCATAGATGCGGAGAGGGCTCCGAGACTAGGCAACGGTATC
TCAGAACTAACATGCATCATCTTTAGGGAAGTCTACGCATTCGCAAAAGCGCAGGGCATCAGGGAACTGG
TTGCGGTGGTTTCACTGCCGGTTGAAAGGATTTTTCGTAGGTTGGGCCTACCTATCGAGCGTCTTGGTCA
CCGTCAAGCAGTGGATTTAGGTGCCGTTAGAGGAGTGGGGATCAGGTTCCATCTTGACGAACGTTTCGCA
CGTGCAGTAGGTCAGCCCTTGCAAGGTGCATACGACGAGGCACGTGAGCTTGTAACCGAAGGATCCCACC
CAGAAACGCTGGTGAAAGTAAAAGATGCTGAAGATCAGTTGGGTGCACGAGTGGGTTACATCGAACTGGA
TCTCAACAGCGGTAAGATCCTTGAGAGTTTTCGCCCCGAAGAACGTTTTCCAATGATGAGCACTTTTAAA
GTTCTGCTATGTGGCGCGGTATTATCCCGTGTTGACGCCGGGCAAGAGCAACTCGGTCGCCGCATACACT
ATTCTCAGAATGACTTGGTTGAGTACTCACCAGTCACAGAAAAGCATCTTACGGATGGCATGACAGTAAG
AGAATTATGCAGTGCTGCCATAACCATGAGTGATAACACTGCGGCCAACTTACTTCTGACAACGATCGGA
GGACCGAAGGAGCTAACCGCTTTTTTGCACAACATGGGGGATCATGTAACTCGCCTTGATCGTTGGGAAC
CGGAGCTGAATGAAGCCATACCAAACGACGAGCGTGACACCACGATGCCTGCAGCAATGGCAACAACGTT
GCGCAAACTATTAACTGGCGAACTACTTACTCTAGCTTCCCGGCAACAATTAATAGACTGGATGGAGGCG
GATAAAGTTGCAGGACCACTTCTGCGCTCGGCCCTTCCGGCTGGCTGGTTTATTGCTGATAAATCTGGAG
CCGGTGAGCGTGGGTCTCGCGGTATCATTGCAGCACTGGGGCCAGATGGTAAGCCCTCCCGTATCGTAGT
TATCTACACGACGGGGAGTCAGGCAACTATGGATGAACGAAATAGACAGATCGCTGAGATAGGTGCCTCA
CTGATTAAGCATTGGTAAGATTTTTCCAATGATGAGCACTTTTTGATCAGAAAAAAAGGATCATATCGTC
AATTATTACCTCCACGGGGAGAGCCTGAGCAAACTGGCCTCAGGCATTTGAGAAGCACACGGTCACACTG
CTTCCGGTAGTCAATAAACCGGTAAACCAGCAATAGACATAAGCGGCTATTTAACGACCCTGCCCTGAAC
CGACGACCGGGTCGAATTTGCTTTCGAATTTCTGCCATTCATCCGCTTATTATCACTTATTCAGGCGTAG
CAACCAGGCGTTTAAGGGCACCAATAACTGCCTTAAAAAAATTACGCCCCGCCCTGCCACTCATCGCAGT
ACTGTTGTAATTCATTAAGCATTCTGCCGACATGGAAGCCATCACAAACGGCATGATGAACCTGAATCGC
CAGCGGCATCAGCACCTTGTCGCCTTGCGTATAATATTTGCCCATGGTGAAAACGGGGGCGAAGAAGTTG
TCCATATTGGCCACGTTTAAATCAAAACTGGTGAAACTCACCCAGGGATTGGCTGAGACGAAAAACATAT
TCTCAATAAACCCTTTAGGGAAATAGGCCAGGTTTTCACCGTAACACGCCACATCTTGCGAATATATGTG
TAGAAACTGCCGGAAATCGTCGTGGTATTCACTCCAGAGCGATGAAAACGTTTCAGTTTGCTCATGGAAA
ACGGTGTAACAAGGGTGAACACTATCCCATATCACCAGCTCACCGTCTTTCATTGCCATACGTAATTCCG
GATGAGCATTCATCAGGCGGGCAAGAATGTGAATAAAGGCCGGATAAAACTTGTGCTTATTTTTCTTTAC
GGTCTTTAAAAAGGCCGTAATATCCAGCTGAACGGTCTGGTTATAGGTACATTGAGCAACTGACTGAAAT
GCCTCAAAATGTTCTTTACGATGCCATTGGGATATATCAACGGTGGTATATCCAGTGATTTTTTTCTCCA
TTTTAGCTTCCTTAGCTCCTGAAAATCTCGACAACTCAAAAAATACGCCCGGTAGTGATCTTATTTCATT
ATGGTGAAAGTTGGAACCTCTTACGTGCCGATCAACGTCTCATTTTCGCCAAAAGTTGGCCCAGGGCTTC
CCGGTATCAACAGGGACACCAGGATTTATTTATTCTGCGAAGTGATCTTCCGTCACAGGTATTTATTCGG
TCGAAAAGGATCTAGGTGAAGATCCTTTTTGATAATCTCATGACCAAAATCCCTTAACGTGAGTTTTCGT
TCCACTGAGCGTCAGACCCCGTAGAAAAGATCAAAGGATCTTCTTGAGATCCTTTTTTTCTGCGCGTAAT
CTGCTGCTTGCAAACAAAAAAACCACCGCTACCAGCGGTGGTTTGTTTGCCGGATCAAGAGCTACCAACT
CTTTTTCCGAAGGTAACTGGCTTCAGCAGAGCGCAGATACCAAATACTGTTCTTCTAGTGTAGCCGTAGT
TAGGCCACCACTTCAAGAACTCTGTAGCACCGCCTACATACCTCGCTCTGCTAATCCTGTTACCAGTGGC
TGCTGCCAGTGGCGATAAGTCGTGTCTTACCGGGTTGGACTCAAGACGATAGTTACCGGATAAGGCGCAG
CGGTCGGGCTGAACGGGGGGTTCGTGCACACAGCCCAGCTTGGAGCGAACGACCTACACCGAACTGAGAT
ACCTACAGCGTGAGCTATGAGAAAGCGCCACGCTTCCCGAAGGGAGAAAGGCGGACAGGTATCCGGTAAG
CGGCAGGGTCGGAACAGGAGAGCGCACGAGGGAGCTTCCAGGGGGAAACGCCTGGTATCTTTATAGTCCT
GTCGGGTTTCGCCACCTCTGACTTGAGCGTCGATTTTTGTGATGCTCGTCAGGGGGGCGGAGCCTATGGA
AAAACGCCAGCAACGCGGCCTTTTTACGGTTCCTGGCCTTTTGCTGGCCTTTTGCTCACATGTTCTTTCC
TGCGTTATCCCCTGATTCTGTGGATAACCGTATTACCGCCTTTGAGTGAGCTGATACCGCTCGCCGCAGC
CGAACGACCGAGCGCAGCGAGTCAGTGAGCGAGGAAGCGGAAGAGCGCCCAATACGCAAACCGCCTCTCC
CCGCGCGTTGGCCGATTCATTAATGCAGCTGGCACGACAGGTTTCCCGACTGGAAAGCGGGCAGTGAGCG
CAACGCAATTAATGTGAGTTAGCTCACTCATTAGGCACCCCAGGCTTTACACTTTATGCTTCCGGCTCGT
ATGTTGTGTGGAATTGTGAGCGGGATAACAATTTCACACA
