>Addgene plasmid #59708 | pSALECT-AhyI | addgene partial sequence | sequence record 96808 | MoCloF 5'-agcgaggaagcggaagagcg-3'
CCGATTCATTAATGCAGCTGGCACGACAGGTTTCCCGACTGGAAAGCGGGCAGTGTAGCGCAACGCAATT
AATGTGAGTTAGCTCACTCATTAGGCACCCCAGGCTTTACACTTTATGCTTCCGGCTCGTATGTTGTGTG
GAATTGTGAGCGGGATAACAATTTCACACAGGATCTCGACATGAACAATAACGATCTCTTTCAGGCATCA
CGTCGGCGTTTTCTGGCACAACTCGGCGGCTTAACCGTCGCCGGGATGCTGGGGCCGTCATTGCTAACGC
CGCGACGTGCGACTGCGCATATGGAATTCATGTTGGTATTCAAAGGTAAGTTGAAAGAGCACCCACGTTG
GGAAGTTGAAAACGAATTATACAGGTTTAGAAACCGTGTATTCTCAGATAGATTGGGATGGGATGTTGAG
AGTCACAGGGGTCTAGAGCAGGACTCTTTCGACACCCCAGATACGCATTGGGTGTTAATCGAAGACGAGG
AAGGGTTGTGTGGTTGCATCCGTCTTCTTAGTTGTGCGAAAGATTACATGCTGCCAAGTATATTCCCCAC
CGCTCTTGCAGGTGAGGCGCCTCCCAGAAGCAACGATGTCTGGGAGCTGACCAGGCTAGCCATAGATGCG
GAGAGGGCTCCGAGACTAGGCAACGGTATCTCAGAACTAACATGCATCATCTTTAGGGAAGTCTACGCAT
TCGCAAAAGCGCAGGGCATCAGGGAACTGGTTGCGGTGGTTTCACTGCCGGTTGAAAGGATTTTTCGTAG
GTTGGGCCTACCTATCGAGCGTCTTGGTCACCGTCAAGCAGTGGATTTA
