>Addgene plasmid #59708 | pSALECT-AhyI | addgene partial sequence | sequence record 96810 | Amp-R 5'-ATAATACCGCGCCACATAGC-3'
CGTTCTTCGGGGCGAAAACTCTCAAGGATCTTACCGCTGTTGAGATCCAGTTCGATGTAACCCACTCGTG
CACCCAACTGATCTTCAGCATCTTTTACTTTCACCAGCGTTTCTGGGTGGGATCCTTCGGTTACAAGCTC
ACGTGCCTCGTCGTATGCACCTTGCAAGGGCTGACCTACTGCACGTGCGAAACGTTCGTCAAGATGGAAC
CTGATCCCCACTCCTCTAACGGCACCTAAATCCACTGCTTGACGGTGACCAAGACGCTCGATAGGTAGGC
CCAACCTACGAAAAATCCTTTCAACCGGCAGTGAAACCACCGCAACCAGTTCCCTGATGCCCTGCGCTTT
TGCGAATGCGTAGACTTCCCTAAAGATGATGCATGTTAGTTCTGAGATACCGTTGCCTAGTCTCGGAGCC
CTCTCCGCATCTATGGCTAGCCTGGTCAGCTCCCAGACATCGTTGCTTCTGGGAGGCGCCTCACCTGCAA
GAGCGGTGGGGAATATACTTGGCAGCATGTAATCTTTCGCACAACTAAGAAGACGGATGCAACCACACAA
CCCTTCCTCGTCTTCGATTAACACCCAATGCGTATCTGGGGTGTCGAAAGAGTCCTGCTCTAGACCCCTG
TGACTCTCAACATCCCATCCCAATCTATCTGAGAATACACGGTTTCTAAACCTGTATAATTCGTTTTCAA
CTTCCCAACGTGGGTGCTCTTTCAACTTACCTTTGAATACCAACATGAATTCCATATGCGCAGTCGCACG
TCGCGGCGTTAGCAATGACGG
